Addgene plasmid #239684: pAAV gfaABC1D:mScarlet-I3
Purpose: mScarlet-I3 expressed under an astrocyte-specific promoter.
Depositing lab: Marianne Fyhn. Depositing organization: University of Oslo.
Backbone
  Vector backbone: pAAV
  Vector type: Mammalian Expression, AAV
Growth in bacteria
  Bacterial resistance: Ampicillin, 100 μg/mL
  Growth temperature: 30°C
  Growth strain: NEB Stable
  Copy number: High Copy
Gene/Insert
  Gene/Insert name: mScarlet-I3
  Species: Synthetic
  Promoter: gfaABC1D
  Cloning method: Gibson Cloning
Terms and licenses: Academic/Nonprofit Terms; Industry Terms: Not Available to Industry
How to cite: pAAV gfaABC1D:mScarlet-I3 was a gift from Marianne Fyhn (Addgene plasmid # 239684 ; http://n2t.net/addgene:239684 ; RRID:Addgene_239684)
