[The description below was written by a language model from this plasmid's Addgene catalogue record and pLannotate feature annotations shown in this document.]
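Description:
pAAV gfaABC1D:mScarlet-I3 is an adeno-associated virus transfer plasmid for expressing the red fluorescent protein mScarlet-I3 in astrocytes. The backbone is a pAAV vector of about 5.7 kb that is maintained in E. coli through a high-copy ColE1/pUC-type origin and selected with ampicillin via the AmpR (β-lactamase) gene. An f1 phage origin and remnants of a lac region (lacI and lacZα fragments, CAP site, lac promoter and operator) are carried over from the cloning backbone and play no role in the payload. The record lists a recombination-deficient propagation strain, which is commonly chosen to help preserve the repeat-rich ITRs.

The expression cassette lies between two AAV2 inverted terminal repeats, which are the cis elements needed for replication and packaging of the intervening DNA into AAV particles when helper functions are supplied. According to the catalogue entry, transcription is driven by gfaABC1D, a compact GFAP-derived promoter that confers astrocyte-selective expression. The automated annotation does not label it, but an unannotated stretch between the upstream ITR and the chimeric β-globin/immunoglobulin intron is where it would be expected. The intron is followed by a short T7 promoter and then the fluorescent protein coding sequence. The annotation tool calls this a related mScarlet-I derivative, whereas the catalogue identifies it as synthetic mScarlet-I3. A WPRE downstream boosts transcript stability and expression, and an SV40 polyadenylation signal terminates the message. The insert was assembled by Gibson cloning. The construct is suited to producing AAV for red fluorescent labelling of astrocytes, or to direct transfection of mammalian cells.
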