Features (pLannotate 1.2.2; 17 found; start..end, strand, type, name):
    729..821     +  CDS            lacI (fragment): lac repressor; lacI; The lac repressor binds to the lac operator to inhibit transcription in E. coli. This inhibition can be relieved by adding lactose or isopropyl-β-D-thiogalactopyranoside (IPTG).
    834..855     +  protein_bind   CAP binding site: CAP binding activates transcription in the presence of cAMP. E. coli catabolite activator protein
    870..900     +  promoter       lac promoter: promoter for the E. coli lac operon
    908..924     +  protein_bind   lac operator: The lac repressor binds to the lac operator to inhibit transcription in E. coli. This inhibition can be relieved by adding lactose or isopropyl-β-D-thiogalactopyranoside (IPTG). lac repressor encoded by lacI
    985..1115    -  repeat_region  AAV2 ITR (fragment): inverted terminal repeat of adeno-associated virus serotype 2 inverted
   1966..2098    +  intron         chimeric intron: chimera between introns from human β-globin and immunoglobulin heavy chain genes
   2143..2161    +  promoter       T7 promoter: promoter for bacteriophage T7 RNA polymerase
   2174..2848    +  CDS            mScarlet-2I: mScarlet-I derivative in which the N- and C-termini have been modified to reduce cytotoxicity (Valbuena et al., 2020) preserves the original mammalian codon optimization
   2881..3469    +  misc_feature   WPRE: woodchuck hepatitis virus posttranscriptional regulatory element
   3487..3608    -  polyA_signal   SV40 poly(A) signal: SV40 polyadenylation signal
   3631..3699    -  CDS            large T antigen (fragment): large T antigen from SV40 (simian virus 40)
   3770..3900    +  repeat_region  AAV2 ITR (fragment): inverted terminal repeat of adeno-associated virus serotype 2 inverted
   3914..4071    +  CDS            lacZα (fragment): LacZα fragment of β-galactosidase; lacZ fragment
   4076..4504    +  rep_origin     f1 ori (sequence partly withheld): f1 bacteriophage origin of replication; arrow indicates direction of (+) strand synthesis
   4557..4661    +  promoter       AmpR promoter: bla
   4662..5522    +  CDS            AmpR: β-lactamase; bla; confers resistance to ampicillin, carbenicillin, and related antibiotics
   5693..546     +  rep_origin     ori (across the origin): high-copy-number ColE1/pMB1/pBR322/pUC origin of replication
>Addgene plasmid #239684 | pAAV gfaABC1D:mScarlet-I3 | addgene full sequence | sequence record 479168 | Addgene NGS Result
AAAAAACCACCGCTACCAGCGGTGGTTTGTTTGCCGGATCAAGAGCTACCAACTCTTTTTCCGAAGGTAA
CTGGCTTCAGCAGAGCGCAGATACCAAATACTGTTCTTCTAGTGTAGCCGTAGTTAGGCCACCACTTCAA
GAACTCTGTAGCACCGCCTACATACCTCGCTCTGCTAATCCTGTTACCAGTGGCTGCTGCCAGTGGCGAT
AAGTCGTGTCTTACCGGGTTGGACTCAAGACGATAGTTACCGGATAAGGCGCAGCGGTCGGGCTGAACGG
GGGGTTCGTGCACACAGCCCAGCTTGGAGCGAACGACCTACACCGAACTGAGATACCTACAGCGTGAGCT
ATGAGAAAGCGCCACGCTTCCCGAAGGGAGAAAGGCGGACAGGTATCCGGTAAGCGGCAGGGTCGGAACA
GGAGAGCGCACGAGGGAGCTTCCAGGGGGAAACGCCTGGTATCTTTATAGTCCTGTCGGGTTTCGCCACC
TCTGACTTGAGCGTCGATTTTTGTGATGCTCGTCAGGGGGGCGGAGCCTATGGAAAAACGCCAGCAACGC
GGCCTTTTTACGGTTCCTGGCCTTTTGCTGGCCTTTTGCTCACATGTTCTTTCCTGCGTTATCCCCTGAT
TCTGTGGATAACCGTATTACCGCCTTTGAGTGAGCTGATACCGCTCGCCGCAGCCGAACGACCGAGCGCA
GCGAGTCAGTGAGCGAGGAAGCGGAAGAGCGCCCAATACGCAAACCGCCTCTCCCCGCGCGTTGGCCGAT
TCATTAATGCAGCTGGCACGACAGGTTTCCCGACTGGAAAGCGGGCAGTGAGCGCAACGCAATTAATGTG
AGTTAGCTCACTCATTAGGCACCCCAGGCTTTACACTTTATGCTTCCGGCTCGTATGTTGTGTGGAATTG
TGAGCGGATAACAATTTCACACAGGAAACAGCTATGACCATGATTACGCCAGATTTAATTAAGGCCTTAA
TTAGGCTGCGCGCTCGCTCGCTCACTGAGGCCGCCCGGGCAAAGCCCGGGCGTCGGGCGACCTTTGGTCG
CCCGGCCTCAGTGAGCGAGCGAGCGCGCAGAGAGGGAGTGGCCAACTCCATCACTAGGGGTTCCTTGTAG
TTAATGATTAACCCGCCATGCTACTTATCTACGTAGCCATGCTCTAGGAAGATCTAACATATCCTGGTGT
GGAGTAGGGGACGCTGCTCTGACAGAGGCTCGGGGGCCTGAGCTGGCTCTGTGAGCTGGGGAGGAGGCAG
ACAGCCAGGCCTTGTCTGCAAGCAGACCTGGCAGCATTGGGCTGGCCGCCCCCCAGGGCCTCCTCTTCAT
GCCCAGTGAATGACTCACCTTGGCACAGACACAATGTTCGGGGTGGGCACAGTGCCTGCTTCCCGCCGCA
CCCCAGCCCCCCTCAAATGCCTTCCGAGAAGCCCATTGAGCAGGGGGCTTGCATTGCACCCCAGCCTGAC
AGCCTGGCATCTTGGGATAAAAGCAGCACAGCCCCCTAGGGGCTGCCCTTGCTGTGTGGCGCCACCGGCG
GTGGAGAACAAGGCTCTATTCAGCCTGTGCCCAGGAAAGGGGATCAGGGGATGCCCAGGCATGGACAGTG
GGTGGCAGGGGGGGAGAGGAGGGCTGTCTGCTTCCCAGAAGTCCAAGGACACAAATGGGTGAGGGGAGAG
CTCTCCCCATAGCTGGGCTGCGGCCCAACCCCACCCCCTCAGGCTATGCCAGGGGGTGTTGCCAGGGGCA
CCCGGGCATCGCCAGTCTAGCCCACTCCTTCATAAAGCCCTCGCATCCCAGGAGCGAGCAGAGCCAGAGC
AGGTTGGAGAGGAGACGCATCACCTCCGCTGCTCGCAAGCTTTATTGCGGTAGTTTATCACAGTTAAATT
GCTAACGCAGTCAGTGCTTCTGACACAACAGTCTCGAACTTAAGCTGCAGAAGTTGGTCGTGAGGCACTG
GGCAGGTAAGTATCAAGGTTACAAGACAGGTTTAAGGAGACCAATAGAAACTGGGCTTGTCGAGACAGAG
AAGACTCTTGCGTTTCTGATAGGCACCTATTGGTCTTACTGACATCCACTTTGCCTTTCTCTCCACAGGT
GTCCACTCCCAGTTCAATTACAGCTCTTAAGGCTAGAGTACTTAATACGACTCACTATAGGGCTAGCGCC
ACCATGGATAGCACCGAGGCAGTGATCAAGGAGTTCATGCGGTTCAAGGTGCACATGGAGGGCTCCATGA
ACGGCCACGAGTTCGAGATCGAGGGCGAGGGCGAGGGACGACCCTACGAGGGCACCCAGACCGCCAAGCT
GAAGGTGACCAAGGGTGGCCCCCTGCCCTTCTCCTGGGACATCCTGTCCCCTCAGTTCATGTACGGCTCC
AGGGCCTTCATCAAGCACCCCGCCGACATCCCCGACTACTGGAAGCAGTCCTTCCCCGAGGGCTTCAAGT
GGGAGCGCGTGATGATCTTCGAGGACGGCGGCACCGTGTCCGTGACCCAGGACACCTCCCTGGAGGACGG
CACCCTGATCTACAAGGTGAAGCTCCGCGGCGGCAACTTCCCTCCTGACGGCCCCGTAATGCAGAAGAGG
ACAATGGGCTGGGAAGCATCCACCGAGCGGTTGTACCCCGAGGACGTCGTGCTGAAGGGCGACATTAAGA
TGGCCCTGCGCCTGAAGGACGGCGGCCGCTACCTGGCGGACTTCAAGACCACCTACAAGGCCAAGAAGCC
CGTGCAGATGCCCGGCGCCTTCAACATCGACCGCAAGTTGGACATCACCTCCCACAACGAGGACTACACC
GTGGTGGAACAGTACGAACGCTCCGTGGCCCGCCACTCCACCGGAGGCTCAGGTGGCTCCTAAGGCGCGC
CCCTGAATTCAATCAACCTCTGGATTACAAAATTTGTGAAAGATTGACTGGTATTCTTAACTATGTTGCT
CCTTTTACGCTATGTGGATACGCTGCTTTAATGCCTTTGTATCATGCTATTGCTTCCCGTATGGCTTTCA
TTTTCTCCTCCTTGTATAAATCCTGGTTGCTGTCTCTTTATGAGGAGTTGTGGCCCGTTGTCAGGCAACG
TGGCGTGGTGTGCACTGTGTTTGCTGACGCAACCCCCACTGGTTGGGGCATTGCCACCACCTGTCAGCTC
CTTTCCGGGACTTTCGCTTTCCCCCTCCCTATTGCCACGGCGGAACTCATCGCCGCCTGCCTTGCCCGCT
GCTGGACAGGGGCTCGGCTGTTGGGCACTGACAATTCCGTGGTGTTGTCGGGGAAATCATCGTCCTTTCC
TTGGCTGCTCGCCTGTGTTGCCACCTGGATTCTGCGCGGGACGTCCTTCTGCTACGTCCCTTCGGCCCTC
AATCCAGCGGACCTTCCTTCCCGCGGCCTGCTGCCGGCTCTGCGGCCTCTTCCGCGTCTTCGCCTTCGCC
CTCAGACGAGTCGGATCTCCCTTTGGGCCGCCTCCCCGCGCTTCGAGCAGACATGATAAGATACATTGAT
GAGTTTGGACAAACCACAACTAGAATGCAGTGAAAAAAATGCTTTATTTGTGAAATTTGTGATGCTATTG
CTTTATTTGTAACCATTATAAGCTGCAATAAACAAGTTAACAACAACAATTGCATTCATTTTATGTTTCA
GGTTCAGGGGGAGATGTGGGAGGTTTTTTAAAGCAAGTAAAACCTCTACAAATGTGGTAAAATCGATAAG
GATCTTCCTAGAGCATGGCTACGTAGATAAGTAGCATGGCGGGTTAATCATTAACTACAAGGAACCCCTA
GTGATGGAGTTGGCCACTCCCTCTCTGCGCGCTCGCTCGCTCACTGAGGCCGGGCGACCAAAGGTCGCCC
GACGCCCGGGCTTTGCCCGGGCGGCCTCAGTGAGCGAGCGAGCGCGCAGCCTTAATTAACCTAATTCACT
GGCCGTCGTTTTACAACGTCGTGACTGGGAAAACCCTGGCGTTACCCAACTTAATCGCCTTGCAGCACAT
CCCCCTTTCGCCAGCTGGCGTAATAGCGAAGAGGCCCGCACCGATCGCCCTTCCCAACAGTTGCGCAGCC
TGAATGGCGAATGGG
[124 nt withheld, positions 4076-4199]
C
[91 nt withheld, positions 4201-4291]
A
[49 nt withheld, positions 4293-4341]
CCTTTGACGTTGGAGTCCACGTTCTTT
[37 nt withheld, positions 4369-4405]
ACCCTATCTCGGTCTATTCTTTTGATTTATAAGGGATTTTGCCGATTTCGGCCTATTGGTTAAAAAATGA
GCTGATTTAACAAAAATTTAACGCGAATTTTAACAAAATATTAACGCTTACAATTTAGGTGGCACTTTTC
GGGGAAATGTGCGCGGAACCCCTATTTGTTTATTTTTCTAAATACATTCAAATATGTATCCGCTCATGAG
ACAATAACCCTGATAAATGCTTCAATAATATTGAAAAAGGAAGAGTATGAGTATTCAACATTTCCGTGTC
GCCCTTATTCCCTTTTTTGCGGCATTTTGCCTTCCTGTTTTTGCTCACCCAGAAACGCTGGTGAAAGTAA
AAGATGCTGAAGATCAGTTGGGTGCACGAGTGGGTTACATCGAACTGGATCTCAACAGCGGTAAGATCCT
TGAGAGTTTTCGCCCCGAAGAACGTTTTCCAATGATGAGCACTTTTAAAGTTCTGCTATGTGGCGCGGTA
TTATCCCGTATTGACGCCGGGCAAGAGCAACTCGGTCGCCGCATACACTATTCTCAGAATGACTTGGTTG
AGTACTCACCAGTCACAGAAAAGCATCTTACGGATGGCATGACAGTAAGAGAATTATGCAGTGCTGCCAT
AACCATGAGTGATAACACTGCGGCCAACTTACTTCTGACAACGATCGGAGGACCGAAGGAGCTAACCGCT
TTTTTGCACAACATGGGGGATCATGTAACTCGCCTTGATCGTTGGGAACCGGAGCTGAATGAAGCCATAC
CAAACGACGAGCGTGACACCACGATGCCTGTAGCAATGGCAACAACGTTGCGCAAACTATTAACTGGCGA
ACTACTTACTCTAGCTTCCCGGCAACAATTAATAGACTGGATGGAGGCGGATAAAGTTGCAGGACCACTT
CTGCGCTCGGCCCTTCCGGCTGGCTGGTTTATTGCTGATAAATCTGGAGCCGGTGAGCGTGGGTCTCGCG
GTATCATTGCAGCACTGGGGCCAGATGGTAAGCCCTCCCGTATCGTAGTTATCTACACGACGGGGAGTCA
GGCAACTATGGATGAACGAAATAGACAGATCGCTGAGATAGGTGCCTCACTGATTAAGCATTGGTAACTG
TCAGACCAAGTTTACTCATATATACTTTAGATTGATTTAAAACTTCATTTTTAATTTAAAAGGATCTAGG
TGAAGATCCTTTTTGATAATCTCATGACCAAAATCCCTTAACGTGAGTTTTCGTTCCACTGAGCGTCAGA
CCCCGTAGAAAAGATCAAAGGATCTTCTTGAGATCCTTTTTTTCTGCGCGTAATCTGCTGCTTGCAAACA
